Addgene plasmid #61349: pDN80
Purpose: (Empty Backbone) LINuS-flex: modular LINuS construct enabling introduction of any protein encoding sequence, NES and NLS. The sequence of interest replaces the LexA DBD-MBP-VP64 fragment.
Depositing lab: Barbara Di Ventura & Roland Eils. Depositing organization: Deutsches Krebsforschungszentrum (DKFZ). Publication: Engineering light-inducible nuclear localization signals for precise spatiotemporal control of protein dynamics in living cells. Niopek D, Benzinger D, Roensch J, Draebing T, Wehler P, Eils R, Di Ventura B. Nat Commun. 2014 Jul 14;5:4404. doi: 10.1038/ncomms5404. PubMed 25019686.
Backbone
  Vector backbone: pmCherry-N1
  Backbone manufacturer: Clontech
  Vector type: Mammalian Expression
  Promoter: CMV
  Tag / fusion protein: mCherry (C terminal on backbone); AsLOV2 wt (C terminal on backbone)
Growth in bacteria
  Bacterial resistance: Kanamycin, 50 μg/mL
  Growth temperature: 37°C
  Growth strain: DH5alpha
  Copy number: High Copy
Gene/Insert
  Cloning method: Restriction Enzyme
  Sequencing primers: 5′ CMV-F; 3′ mCherry-R
Terms and licenses: Academic/Nonprofit Terms; Industry Terms: Not Available to Industry
Depositor comments: LINuS-flex was designed to contain a spacer sequence flanked by BsmBI restriction sites between the VP64 transactivation domain and mCherry enabling scarless introduction of any NES sequence by standard oligo cloning. A second spacer sequence flanked by BsaI restriction sites is located behind the truncated AsLOV2 domain and enables scarless introduction of any NLS sequence by standard oligo cloning. Unique BamHI and SpeI sites further enable the exchange of the LexA DBD-MBP-VP64 fragment by any sequence of interest.
How to cite: pDN80 was a gift from Barbara Di Ventura & Roland Eils (Addgene plasmid # 61349 ; http://n2t.net/addgene:61349 ; RRID:Addgene_61349)
