[The description below was written by a language model from this plasmid's Addgene catalogue record and pLannotate feature annotations shown in this document.]
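Description:
pDN80, also called LINuS-flex, is a mammalian expression plasmid built on the pmCherry-N1 backbone that serves as a modular template for making light-inducible nuclear localization signal (LINuS) fusions. It replicates in E. coli from a high-copy ColE1/pUC-type origin and also carries an f1 origin. A single NeoR/KanR cassette, driven by both a bacterial promoter and the SV40 early promoter and terminated by the HSV TK poly(A) signal, gives kanamycin selection in bacteria and can support G418 selection in mammalian cells.

The CMV enhancer/promoter drives one open reading frame, ending at an SV40 poly(A) signal, that encodes a LexA DNA-binding domain, maltose binding protein, and a VP16-derived activation domain (VP64 according to the depositor; the automated annotation detects three repeats), followed by mCherry and a truncated wild-type AsLOV2 photosensory domain. The feature table labels the LOV region "miniSOG", most likely a homology-based call, since miniSOG is itself a LOV2-derived protein. In the LINuS design, an NLS placed after AsLOV2 is caged in the dark and exposed on blue-light illumination, while a constitutive NES keeps the protein cytoplasmic until then. mCherry allows the localization to be imaged.

The modularity comes from three exchange points. A BsmBI-flanked spacer between VP64 and mCherry accepts any NES, and a BsaI-flanked spacer behind AsLOV2 accepts any NLS, both by scarless oligo cloning. Unique BamHI and SpeI sites allow the LexA-MBP-VP64 placeholder to be replaced with any protein of interest. A short SV40 large T antigen fragment is annotated downstream of the LOV domain, but the record does not explain its role.
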