Features (pLannotate 1.2.2; 18 found; start..end, strand, type, name):
     61..364     +  enhancer       CMV enhancer: human cytomegalovirus immediate early enhancer
    365..568     +  promoter       CMV promoter: human cytomegalovirus (CMV) immediate early promoter
    591..671     +  misc_feature   MCS: multiple cloning site
    679..930     +  CDS            LexA BD: DNA-binding domain of E. coli LexA; lexA (truncated); binds the 16-bp palindromic sequence 5'-CTGTATATATATACAG-3'
    958..2130    +  CDS            MBP: maltose binding protein from E. coli; malE; This gene encodes a signal sequence that can direct MBP to the bacterial periplasm.
   2176..2286    +  CDS            VP48: 3 tandem repeats of the minimal activation domain of herpes simplex virus VP16 (Cheng et al., 2013)
   2335..3039    +  CDS            mCherry: mCherry is a basic (constitutively fluorescent) red fluorescent protein published in 2004, derived from Discosoma sp.. It is reported to be a very rapidly-maturing monomer with low acid sensitivity.
   3088..3405    +  CDS            miniSOG: miniSOG is a basic (constitutively fluorescent) cyan fluorescent protein published in 2011, derived from Arabidopsis thaliana. It requires the cofactor flavin for fluorescence.
   3520..3603    +  CDS            large T antigen (fragment): large T antigen from SV40 (simian virus 40)
   3626..3747    +  polyA_signal   SV40 poly(A) signal: SV40 polyadenylation signal
   3781..4209    -  rep_origin     f1 ori (sequence partly withheld): f1 bacteriophage origin of replication; arrow indicates direction of (+) strand synthesis
   4236..4340    +  promoter       AmpR promoter: bla
   4342..4699    +  promoter       SV40 promoter: SV40 enhancer and early promoter
   4734..5528    +  CDS            NeoR/KanR: aminoglycoside phosphotransferase from Tn5; aph(3')-II (or nptII); confers resistance to neomycin, kanamycin, and G418 (Geneticin®)
   5549..5701    +  CDS            ble (fragment): BLE_KLEPN - Experimental evidence at protein level: Swiss-Prot protein existence level 1. Binding protein with a strong affinity to the bleomycin family of antibiotics. Binds to CL990; an antimitotic-antibiotic compound. From Klebsiella pneumoniae.
   5760..5807    +  polyA_signal   HSV TK poly(A) signal: herpes simplex virus thymidine kinase polyadenylation signal (Cole and Stacy, 1985)
   5898..5914    -  polyA_signal   bGH poly(A) signal (fragment): bovine growth hormone polyadenylation signal
   6136..6724    +  rep_origin     ori: high-copy-number ColE1/pMB1/pBR322/pUC origin of replication
>Addgene plasmid #61349 | pDN80 | depositor full sequence | sequence record 99714 | pDN80 sequence 6838 bps
TAGTTATTAATAGTAATCAATTACGGGGTCATTAGTTCATAGCCCATATATGGAGTTCCGCGTTACATAA
CTTACGGTAAATGGCCCGCCTGGCTGACCGCCCAACGACCCCCGCCCATTGACGTCAATAATGACGTATG
TTCCCATAGTAACGCCAATAGGGACTTTCCATTGACGTCAATGGGTGGAGTATTTACGGTAAACTGCCCA
CTTGGCAGTACATCAAGTGTATCATATGCCAAGTACGCCCCCTATTGACGTCAATGACGGTAAATGGCCC
GCCTGGCATTATGCCCAGTACATGACCTTATGGGACTTTCCTACTTGGCAGTACATCTACGTATTAGTCA
TCGCTATTACCATGGTGATGCGGTTTTGGCAGTACATCAATGGGCGTGGATAGCGGTTTGACTCACGGGG
ATTTCCAAGTCTCCACCCCATTGACGTCAATGGGAGTTTGTTTTGGCACCAAAATCAACGGGACTTTCCA
AAATGTCGTAACAACTCCGCCCCATTGACGCAAATGGGCGGTAGGCGTGTACGGTGGGAGGTCTATATAA
GCAGAGCTGGTTTAGTGAACCGTCAGATCCGCTAGCGCTACCGGACTCAGATCTCGAGCTCAAGCTTCGA
ATTCTGCAGTCGACGGTACCGCGGGCCCGGGATCCACCGGTCGCCACCATGAAAGCGTTAACGGCCAGGC
AACAAGAGGTGTTTGATCTCATCCGTGATCACATCAGCCAGACAGGTATGCCGCCGACGCGTGCGGAAAT
CGCGCAGCGTTTGGGGTTCCGTTCCCCAAACGCGGCTGAAGAACATCTGAAGGCGCTGGCACGCAAAGGC
GTTATTGAAATTGTTTCCGGCGCATCACGCGGGATTCGTCTGTTGCAGGAAGAGGAAGAAGGGTTGCCGC
TGGTAGGTCGTGTGGCTGCCGGTGAACCAGGTGGTAGCGGAACCAGCAAAATAAAAACAGGTGCACGCAT
CCTCGCATTATCCGCATTAACGACGATGATGTTTTCCGCCTCGGCTCTCGCCAAAATCGAAGAAGGTAAA
CTGGTAATCTGGATTAACGGCGATAAAGGCTATAACGGCCTCGCTGAAGTCGGTAAGAAATTCGAGAAAG
ATACCGGAATTAAAGTCACCGTTGAGCATCCGGATAAACTGGAAGAGAAATTCCCACAGGTTGCGGCAAC
TGGCGATGGCCCTGACATTATCTTCTGGGCACACGACCGCTTTGGTGGCTACGCTCAATCTGGCCTGTTG
GCTGAAATCACCCCGGACAAAGCGTTCCAGGACAAGCTGTATCCGTTTACCTGGGATGCCGTACGTTACA
ACGGCAAGCTGATTGCTTACCCGATCGCTGTTGAAGCGTTATCGCTGATTTATAACAAAGATCTGCTGCC
GAACCCGCCAAAAACCTGGGAAGAGATCCCGGCGCTGGATAAAGAACTGAAAGCGAAAGGTAAGAGCGCG
CTGATGTTCAACCTGCAAGAACCGTACTTCACCTGGCCGCTGATTGCTGCTGACGGGGGTTATGCGTTCA
AGTATGAAAACGGCAAGTACGACATTAAAGACGTGGGCGTGGATAACGCTGGCGCGAAAGCGGGTCTGAC
CTTCCTGGTTGACCTGATTAAAAACAAACACATGAATGCAGACACCGATTACTCCATCGCAGAAGCTGCC
TTTAATAAAGGCGAAACAGCGATGACCATCAACGGCCCGTGGGCATGGTCCAACATCGACACCAGCAAAG
TGAATTATGGTGTAACGGTACTGCCGACCTTCAAGGGTCAACCATCCAAACCGTTCGTTGGCGTGCTGAG
CGCAGGTATTAACGCCGCCAGTCCGAACAAAGAGCTGGCGAAAGAGTTCCTCGAAAACTATCTGCTGACT
GATGAAGGTCTGGAAGCGGTTAATAAAGACAAACCGCTGGGTGCCGTAGCGCTGAAGTCTTACGAGGAAG
AGTTGGCGAAAGATCCACGTATTGCCGCCACCATGGAAAACGCCCAGAAAGGTGAAATCATGCCGAACAT
CCCGCAGATGTCCGCTTTCTGGTATGCCGTGCGTACTGCGGTGATCAACGCCGCCAGCGGTCGTCAGACT
GTCGATGAAGCCCTGAAAGACGCGCAGACTCGTATCACCAAGGGCGGCAGCGGTACCGAAAGCGGCGGGC
CGGCCGACGCCCTTGACGATTTTGACTTAGACATGCTCCCAGCCGATGCCCTTGACGACTTTGACCTTGA
TATGCTGCCTGCTGACGCTCTTGACGATTTTGACCTTGACATGCTCCCCGGGACTAGTGGAGACGCCGGC
GGCAGCGGCGGCAGCGTCGTCTCAGTGAGCAAGGGCGAGGAGGATAACATGGCCATCATCAAGGAGTTCA
TGCGCTTCAAGGTGCACATGGAGGGCTCCGTGAACGGCCACGAGTTCGAGATCGAGGGCGAGGGCGAGGG
CCGCCCCTACGAGGGCACCCAGACCGCCAAGCTGAAGGTGACCAAGGGTGGCCCCCTGCCCTTCGCCTGG
GACATCCTGTCCCCTCAGTTCATGTACGGCTCCAAGGCCTACGTGAAGCACCCCGCCGACATCCCCGACT
ACTTGAAGCTGTCCTTCCCCGAGGGCTTCAAGTGGGAGCGCGTGATGAACTTCGAGGACGGCGGCGTGGT
GACCGTGACCCAGGACTCCTCCCTGCAGGACGGCGAGTTCATCTACAAGGTGAAGCTGCGCGGCACCAAC
TTCCCCTCCGACGGCCCCGTAATGCAGAAGAAGACCATGGGCTGGGAGGCCTCCTCCGAGCGGATGTACC
CCGAGGACGGCGCCCTGAAGGGCGAGATCAAGCAGAGGCTGAAGCTGAAGGACGGCGGCCACTACGACGC
TGAGGTCAAGACCACCTACAAGGCCAAGAAGCCCGTGCAGCTGCCCGGCGCCTACAACGTCAACATCAAG
TTGGACATCACCTCCCACAACGAGGACTACACCATCGTGGAACAGTACGAACGCGCCGAGGGCCGCCACT
CCACCGGCGGCATGGACGAGCTGTACAAGGGTGGATCTGGAGGTTCAGGTGGAAGTTTGGCTACTACACT
TGAACGTATTGAGAAGAACTTTGTCATTACTGACCCAAGATTGCCAGATAATCCCATTATATTCGCGTCC
GATAGTTTCTTGCAGTTGACAGAATATAGCCGTGAAGAAATTTTGGGAAGAAACTGCAGGTTTCTACAAG
GTCCTGAAACTGATCGCGCGACAGTGAGAAAAATTAGAGATGCCATAGATAACCAAACAGAGGTCACTGT
TCAGCTGATTAATTATACAAAGAGTGGTAAAAAGTTCTGGAACCTCTTTCACTTGCAGCCTATGCGAGAT
CAGAAGGGAGATGTCCAGTACTTTATTGGGGTTCAGTTGGATGGAACTGAGCATGTCCGAGATGCTGCCG
AGAGAGAGGGAGTCATGCTGATTAAGAAAACTGCAGAAAATATTGGAGACCAATAGTAGAAATTAAAGGT
CTCAGCGGCCGCGACTCTAGATCATAATCAGCCATACCACATTTGTAGAGGTTTTACTTGCTTTAAAAAA
CCTCCCACACCTCCCCCTGAACCTGAAACATAAAATGAATGCAATTGTTGTTGTTAACTTGTTTATTGCA
GCTTATAATGGTTACAAATAAAGCAATAGCATCACAAATTTCACAAATAAAGCATTTTTTTCACTGCATT
CTAGTTGTGGTTTGTCCAAACTCATCAATGTATCTTAAGGCGTAAATTGTAAGCGTTAATATTTTGTTAA
AATTCGCGTTAAATTTTTGTTAAATCAGCTCATTTTTTAACCAATAGGCCGAAATCGGCAAAATCCCTTA
TAAATCAAAAGAATAGACCGAGATAGGGT
[37 nt withheld, positions 3880-3916]
AAAGAACGTGGACTCCAACGTCAAAGG
[49 nt withheld, positions 3944-3992]
T
[91 nt withheld, positions 3994-4084]
G
[124 nt withheld, positions 4086-4209]
CAGGTGGCACTTTTCGGGGAAATGTGCGCGGAACCCCTATTTGTTTATTTTTCTAAATACATTCAAATAT
GTATCCGCTCATGAGACAATAACCCTGATAAATGCTTCAATAATATTGAAAAAGGAAGAGTCCTGAGGCG
GAAAGAACCAGCTGTGGAATGTGTGTCAGTTAGGGTGTGGAAAGTCCCCAGGCTCCCCAGCAGGCAGAAG
TATGCAAAGCATGCATCTCAATTAGTCAGCAACCAGGTGTGGAAAGTCCCCAGGCTCCCCAGCAGGCAGA
AGTATGCAAAGCATGCATCTCAATTAGTCAGCAACCATAGTCCCGCCCCTAACTCCGCCCATCCCGCCCC
TAACTCCGCCCAGTTCCGCCCATTCTCCGCCCCATGGCTGACTAATTTTTTTTATTTATGCAGAGGCCGA
GGCCGCCTCGGCCTCTGAGCTATTCCAGAAGTAGTGAGGAGGCTTTTTTGGAGGCCTAGGCTTTTGCAAA
GATCGATCAAGAGACAGGATGAGGATCGTTTCGCATGATTGAACAAGATGGATTGCACGCAGGTTCTCCG
GCCGCTTGGGTGGAGAGGCTATTCGGCTATGACTGGGCACAACAGACAATCGGCTGCTCTGATGCCGCCG
TGTTCCGGCTGTCAGCGCAGGGGCGCCCGGTTCTTTTTGTCAAGACCGACCTGTCCGGTGCCCTGAATGA
ACTGCAAGACGAGGCAGCGCGGCTATCGTGGCTGGCCACGACGGGCGTTCCTTGCGCAGCTGTGCTCGAC
GTTGTCACTGAAGCGGGAAGGGACTGGCTGCTATTGGGCGAAGTGCCGGGGCAGGATCTCCTGTCATCTC
ACCTTGCTCCTGCCGAGAAAGTATCCATCATGGCTGATGCAATGCGGCGGCTGCATACGCTTGATCCGGC
TACCTGCCCATTCGACCACCAAGCGAAACATCGCATCGAGCGAGCACGTACTCGGATGGAAGCCGGTCTT
GTCGATCAGGATGATCTGGACGAAGAGCATCAGGGGCTCGCGCCAGCCGAACTGTTCGCCAGGCTCAAGG
CGAGCATGCCCGACGGCGAGGATCTCGTCGTGACCCATGGCGATGCCTGCTTGCCGAATATCATGGTGGA
AAATGGCCGCTTTTCTGGATTCATCGACTGTGGCCGGCTGGGTGTGGCGGACCGCTATCAGGACATAGCG
TTGGCTACCCGTGATATTGCTGAAGAGCTTGGCGGCGAATGGGCTGACCGCTTCCTCGTGCTTTACGGTA
TCGCCGCTCCCGATTCGCAGCGCATCGCCTTCTATCGCCTTCTTGACGAGTTCTTCTGAGCGGGACTCTG
GGGTTCGAAATGACCGACCAAGCGACGCCCAACCTGCCATCACGAGATTTCGATTCCACCGCCGCCTTCT
ATGAAAGGTTGGGCTTCGGAATCGTTTTCCGGGACGCCGGCTGGATGATCCTCCAGCGCGGGGATCTCAT
GCTGGAGTTCTTCGCCCACCCTAGGGGGAGGCTAACTGAAACACGGAAGGAGACAATACCGGAAGGAACC
CGCGCTATGACGGCAATAAAAAGACAGAATAAAACGCACGGTGTTGGGTCGTTTGTTCATAAACGCGGGG
TTCGGTCCCAGGGCTGGCACTCTGTCGATACCCCACCGAGACCCCATTGGGGCCAATACGCCCGCGTTTC
TTCCTTTTCCCCACCCCACCCCCCAAGTTCGGGTGAAGGCCCAGGGCTCGCAGCCAACGTCGGGGCGGCA
GGCCCTGCCATAGCCTCAGGTTACTCATATATACTTTAGATTGATTTAAAACTTCATTTTTAATTTAAAA
GGATCTAGGTGAAGATCCTTTTTGATAATCTCATGACCAAAATCCCTTAACGTGAGTTTTCGTTCCACTG
AGCGTCAGACCCCGTAGAAAAGATCAAAGGATCTTCTTGAGATCCTTTTTTTCTGCGCGTAATCTGCTGC
TTGCAAACAAAAAAACCACCGCTACCAGCGGTGGTTTGTTTGCCGGATCAAGAGCTACCAACTCTTTTTC
CGAAGGTAACTGGCTTCAGCAGAGCGCAGATACCAAATACTGTCCTTCTAGTGTAGCCGTAGTTAGGCCA
CCACTTCAAGAACTCTGTAGCACCGCCTACATACCTCGCTCTGCTAATCCTGTTACCAGTGGCTGCTGCC
AGTGGCGATAAGTCGTGTCTTACCGGGTTGGACTCAAGACGATAGTTACCGGATAAGGCGCAGCGGTCGG
GCTGAACGGGGGGTTCGTGCACACAGCCCAGCTTGGAGCGAACGACCTACACCGAACTGAGATACCTACA
GCGTGAGCTATGAGAAAGCGCCACGCTTCCCGAAGGGAGAAAGGCGGACAGGTATCCGGTAAGCGGCAGG
GTCGGAACAGGAGAGCGCACGAGGGAGCTTCCAGGGGGAAACGCCTGGTATCTTTATAGTCCTGTCGGGT
TTCGCCACCTCTGACTTGAGCGTCGATTTTTGTGATGCTCGTCAGGGGGGCGGAGCCTATGGAAAAACGC
CAGCAACGCGGCCTTTTTACGGTTCCTGGCCTTTTGCTGGCCTTTTGCTCACATGTTCTTTCCTGCGTTA
TCCCCTGATTCTGTGGATAACCGTATTACCGCCATGCAT
