>Addgene plasmid #61349 | pDN80 | addgene partial sequence | sequence record 101278 | mCherry-R 5'-TTGGTCACCTTCAGCTTGG-3'
GTAGGGGCGGCCCTCGCCCTCGCCCTCGATCTCGAACTCGTGGCCGTTCACGGAGCCCTCCATGTGCACC
TTGAAGCGCATGAACTCCTTGATGATGGCCATGTTATCCTCCTCGCCCTTGCTCACTGAGACGACGCTGC
CGCCGCTGCCGCCGGCGTCTCCACTAGTCCCGGGGAGCATGTCAAGGTCAAAATCGTCAAGAGCGTCAGC
AGGCAGCATATCAAGGTCAAAGTCGTCAAGGGCATCGGCTGGGAGCATGTCTAAGTCAAAATCGTCAAGG
GCGTCGGCCGGCCCGCCGCTTTCGGTACCGCTGCCGCCCTTGGTGATACGAGTCTGCGCGTCTTTCAGGG
CTTCATCGACAGTCTGACGACCGCTGGCGGCGTTGATCACCGCAGTACGCACGGCATACCAGAAAGCGGA
CATCTGCGGGATGTTCGGCATGATTTCACCTTTCTGGGCGTTTTCCATGGTGGCGGCAATACGTGGATCT
TTCGCCAACTCTTCCTCGTAAGACTTCAGCGCTACGGCACCCAGCGGTTTGTCTTTATTAACCGCTTC
