>Addgene plasmid #61349 | pDN80 | addgene partial sequence | sequence record 101279 | SV40pA-R 5'-GAAATTTGTGATGCTATTGC-3'
TTATAAGCTGCAATAAACAAGTTAACAACAACAATTGCATTCATTTTATGTTTCAGGTTCAGGGGGAGGT
GTGGGAGGTTTTTTAAAGCAAGTAAAACCTCTACAAATGTGGTATGGCTGATTATGATCTAGAGTCGCGG
CCGCTGAGACCTTTAATTTCTACTATTGGTCTCCAATATTTTCTGCAGTTTTCTTAATCAGCATGACTCC
CTCTCTCTCGGCAGCATCTCGGACATGCTCAGTTCCATCCAACTGAACCCCAATAAAGTACTGGACATCT
CCCTTCTGATCTCGCATAGGCTGCAAGTGAAAGAGGTTCCAGAACTTTTTACCACTCTTTGTATAATTAA
TCAGCTGAACAGTGACCTCTGTTTGGTTATCTATGGCATCTCTAATTTTTCTCACTGTCGCGCGATCAGT
TTCAGGACCTTGTAGAAACCTGCAGTTTCTTCCCAAAATTTCTTCACGGCTATATTCTGTCAACTGCAAG
AAACTATCGGACGCGAATATAATGGGATTATCTGGCAATCTTGGGTCAGTAATGACAAAGTTCTTCTCAA
TACGTTCAAGTGTAGTAGCCAAACTTCCACCTGAACCTCCAGATCCACCCTTGTACAGCTCGTCCATGCC
GCCGGTGGAGTGGCGGCCCTCGGCGCGTTCGTACTGTTCCACGATGGTGTAGTCCTCGTTGTGGGAGGTG
ATGTCCAACTTGATGTTGACGTTGTAGGCGCCGGGCAGCTGCACGGGCTTCTTGGCCTTGTAGGTGGTCT
TGACCTCAGCGTCGTAGTGGCCGCCGTCCTTCAGCTTCAGCCTCTGCTTGATCTCGCCCTTCAGGGCGCC
GTCCTCGGGGTACATCCGCTCGGAGGAGGCCTCCCAGCCCATGGTCTTCTTCTGCATTACGGGGCCGTCG
GAGGGGAAGTTGGTGCCGCGCAGCTTCACCTTGTAGATGAACTCGCCGTCCTGCAGGGAGGAGTCCTGG
