>Addgene plasmid #61349 | pDN80 | addgene partial sequence | sequence record 101280 | CMV-F 5'-CGCAAATGGGCGGTAGGCGTG-3'
CTATATAAGCAGAGCTGGTTTAGTGAACCGTCAGATCCGCTAGCGCTACCGGACTCAGATCTCGAGCTCA
AGCTTCGAATTCTGCAGTCGACGGTACCGCGGGCCCGGGATCCACCGGTCGCCACCATGAAAGCGTTAAC
GGCCAGGCAACAAGAGGTGTTTGATCTCATCCGTGATCACATCAGCCAGACAGGTATGCCGCCGACGCGT
GCGGAAATCGCGCAGCGTTTGGGGTTCCGTTCCCCAAACGCGGCTGAAGAACATCTGAAGGCGCTGGCAC
GCAAAGGCGTTATTGAAATTGTTTCCGGCGCATCACGCGGGATTCGTCTGTTGCAGGAAGAGGAAGAAGG
GTTGCCGCTGGTAGGTCGTGTGGCTGCCGGTGAACCAGGTGGTAGCGGAACCAGCAAAATAAAAACAGGT
GCACGCATCCTCGCATTATCCGCATTAACGACGATGATGTTTTCCGCCTCGGCTCTCGCCAAAATCGAAG
AAGGTAAACTGGTAATCTGGATTAACGGCGATAAAGGCTATAACGGCCTCGCTGAAGTCGGTAAGAAATT
CGAGAAAGATACCGGAATTAAAGTCACCGTTGAGCATCCGGATAAACTGGAAGAGAAATTCCCACAGGTT
GCGGCAACTGGCGATGGCCCTGACATTATCTTCTGGGCACACGACCGCTTTGGTGGCTACGCTCAATCTG
GCCTGTTGGCTGAAATCACCCCGGACAAAGCGTTCCAGGACAAGCTGTATCCGTTTACCTGGGATGCCGT
ACGTTACAACGGCAAGCTGATTGCTTACCCGATCGCTGTTGAAGCGTTATCGCTGATTTATAACAAAGAT
CTGCTGCCGAACCCGCCAAAAACCTGGGAAGAGATCCCGGCGCTGGATAAAGAACTGAAAGCGAAAGGTA
AGAGCGCGCTGATGTTCAACCTGCAAGAACCGTACTTCACCTGGCCGCTGATTGCTGCTGACGGGGGTTA
TGCGTTCAAGTATGAAAACGGCAAGTACGACATTAAAGACGTGGGCGTGGATAACGCTGGCGCGAAAGCG
GGTCTGACCTTCCTGGTTGACCTGATTAAA
